Addgene plasmid #16100: pcDNAOX-Shaw1c
Depositing lab: Larry Salkoff. Depositing organization: Washington University in Saint Louis. Publication: Eight potassium channel families revealed by the C. elegans genome project. Wei A, Jegla T, Salkoff L. Neuropharmacology. 1996 . 35(7):805-29. 10.1016/0028-3908(96)00126-8 PubMed 8938713.
Backbone
  Vector backbone: pcDNAOX
  Backbone size w/o insert (bp): 5700
  Vector type: Mammalian expression & Oocyte expression
  Selectable markers: Neomycin (select with G418)
Growth in bacteria
  Bacterial resistance: Ampicillin, 100 μg/mL
  Growth temperature: 37°C
  Growth strain: DH5alpha
  Copy number: Unknown
Gene/Insert
  Gene/Insert name: Voltage-gated K+ channel (alt names: F14F11.1c; 2I598)
  Species: C. elegans (nematode)
  Insert size (bp): 1884
  GenBank ID: NM_182138
  Entrez Gene: F14F11.1
  Cloning method: Restriction Enzyme; 5′ cloning site Cla1 (not destroyed); 3′ cloning site Xho1 (not destroyed)
  Sequencing primers: 5′ T7; 3′ SP6
Terms and licenses: Academic/Nonprofit Terms; Industry Terms: Not Available to Industry
How to cite: pcDNAOX-Shaw1c was a gift from Larry Salkoff (Addgene plasmid # 16100 ; http://n2t.net/addgene:16100 ; RRID:Addgene_16100)
