[The description below was written by a language model from this plasmid's Addgene catalogue record.]
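Description:
pcDNAOX-Shaw1c is a dual-purpose expression plasmid built on the pcDNAOX backbone (about 5.7 kb without insert), catalogued for both mammalian cell expression and oocyte expression. It is propagated in E. coli under ampicillin selection, and it carries a neomycin resistance marker so that transfected mammalian cells can be selected with G418. The record lists the bacterial copy number as unknown and does not describe the origin of replication.

The insert is a roughly 1.9 kb cDNA encoding a voltage-gated potassium channel from the nematode C. elegans, corresponding to the gene F14F11.1, with the alternative name F14F11.1c. The plasmid name indicates that this is the "c" form of a Shaw-type channel. The coding sequence was cloned by restriction digestion between a 5′ ClaI site and a 3′ XhoI site, both of which remain intact, so the insert can be excised or transferred. No epitope tags, fusion partners or reporters are recorded.

The promoter driving expression is not stated in the record. The listed sequencing primers are T7 on the 5′ side and SP6 on the 3′ side, which indicates that phage promoter sequences flank the cloning site. In oocyte expression vectors, such sites are commonly used to make RNA in vitro for injection, but the record does not confirm this for pcDNAOX. The construct comes from work that surveyed the potassium channel families in the C. elegans genome. Its vector type suits heterologous expression of the channel in oocytes or cultured mammalian cells, for example for functional characterisation of its currents.
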