>Addgene plasmid #16100 | pcDNAOX-Shaw1c | addgene partial sequence | sequence record 22812 | T7 5'-TAATACGACTCACTATAGGG-3'
AACGCTCAACTTTGGCAGAGCTAGCGTCGACGGTATCGATGGATTATCTTTCAATTCATGAAGATGACAC
ATCAATGTCTTCATCAGAACGTACAATCGAAAGGGGATTCTCAAGATATGGGAGAAAAAGATCATCGGTC
CGGATGCTACTCGACGAGGTCAATATGACTGATCGGAAAACATCCTGGATGGACACAGAACATCGGGTAA
TCCTGAACGTAGGCGGTATCCGACACGAAACCTACAGTCACGTGCTAAAGAAGATTCCAGCCACGCGATT
GTCCCGCCTGACTCCAAACTTGGCAAATTACGATCCAGTCCTAAACGAGTACTTCTTCGATAGGCATCCG
GGAGTATTTTCCATGATTCTAAATTATTATAGAACTGGTAAACTTCATTATCCAACAAATGTTTGTGGTC
CGTTATTCGAGGAAGAACTTGAGTTTTGGGGTCTCGACGCTAATCAAGTGGAACCGTGCTGTTGGGTGAC
GTATACACAACACAGAGATACACAAGACACCCTAGCTGTTATTGAATCATTGGATTTGGATGGGGATCCA
CCGACACAGGAAGAGATCGCAAAAAAGTTTGGGTGGGAAGATGACTATTACACTGGAAATATGTCACAAT
GGCAACGATTAAAACCCAGAGTATGGGCATTATTTGATGAACCATGGAGTTCCAAATATGCAAGGGTAAT
TTCGTCTCTCTCCGTAGCTTTCATTCTTGCCTCCACATGCTCATTCATTCTCAAAACGGATCCTTCATTT
CAAATTCCAGATATTGATGTGTTTTACTCGTTACGAGTCG
